LOCUS       Exported 789 bp ds-DNA linear SYN 29-MAY-2021
DEFINITION  synthetic linear DNA
ACCESSION   .
VERSION     .
KEYWORDS    Axin GID 5-6/pCS2MT
SOURCE      synthetic DNA construct
  ORGANISM  synthetic DNA construct
REFERENCE   1 (bases 1 to 789)
  AUTHORS   Hedgepeth CM, Deardorff MA, Rankin K, Klein PS
  TITLE     Regulation of glycogen synthase kinase 3beta and downstream Wnt
            signaling by axin.
  JOURNAL   Mol Cell Biol. 1999 Oct . 19(10):7147-57.
  PUBMED    10490650
REFERENCE   2 (bases 1 to 789)
  AUTHORS   .
  TITLE     Direct Submission
  JOURNAL   Exported May 29, 2021 from SnapGene Server 1.1.58
            http://www.snapgene.com
FEATURES             Location/Qualifiers
     source          1..789
                     /organism="synthetic DNA construct"
                     /mol_type="other DNA"
     CDS             35..64
                     /codon_start=1
                     /product="Myc (human c-Myc proto-oncogene) epitope tag"
                     /label=Myc
                     /translation="EQKLISEEDL"
     CDS             74..103
                     /codon_start=1
                     /product="Myc (human c-Myc proto-oncogene) epitope tag"
                     /label=Myc
                     /translation="EQKLISEEDL"
     CDS             113..142
                     /codon_start=1
                     /product="Myc (human c-Myc proto-oncogene) epitope tag"
                     /label=Myc
                     /translation="EQKLISEEDL"
     CDS             152..181
                     /codon_start=1
                     /product="Myc (human c-Myc proto-oncogene) epitope tag"
                     /label=Myc
                     /translation="EQKLISEEDL"
     CDS             191..220
                     /codon_start=1
                     /product="Myc (human c-Myc proto-oncogene) epitope tag"
                     /label=Myc
                     /translation="EQKLISEEDL"
     promoter        complement(347..364)
                     /label=T7 promoter
                     /note="promoter for bacteriophage T7 RNA polymerase"
     polyA_signal    369..503
                     /label=SV40 poly(A) signal
                     /note="SV40 polyadenylation signal"
     primer_bind     complement(393..412)
                     /label=EBV-rev
                     /note="SV40 polyA terminator, reverse primer"
     primer_bind     447..466
                     /label=SV40pA-R
                     /note="SV40 polyA, reverse primer"
     primer_bind     complement(616..636)
                     /label=T3
                     /note="T3 promoter, forward primer"
     promoter        complement(616..634)
                     /label=T3 promoter
                     /note="promoter for bacteriophage T3 RNA polymerase"
     primer_bind     complement(655..671)
                     /label=M13 rev
                     /note="common sequencing primer, one of multiple similar
                     variants"
     primer_bind     complement(655..671)
                     /label=M13 Reverse
                     /note="In lacZ gene. Also called M13-rev"
     primer_bind     complement(668..690)
                     /label=M13/pUC Reverse
                     /note="In lacZ gene"
     protein_bind    679..695
                     /label=lac operator
                     /bound_moiety="lac repressor encoded by lacI"
                     /note="The lac repressor binds to the lac operator to
                     inhibit transcription in E. coli. This inhibition can be
                     relieved by adding lactose or
                     isopropyl-beta-D-thiogalactopyranoside (IPTG)."
     promoter        complement(703..733)
                     /label=lac promoter
                     /note="promoter for the E. coli lac operon"
ORIGIN
        1 cctgtctttt gcggacccat cgatttaagc tatggagcaa aagctcattt ctgaagagga
       61 cttgaatgaa atggagcaaa agctcatttc tgaagaggac ttgaatgaaa tggagcaaaa
      121 gctcatttct gaagaggact tgaatgaaat ggagcaaaag ctcatttctg aagaggactt
      181 gaatgaaatg gagcaaaagc tcatttctga agaggacttg aatgaaatgg agagcttggg
      241 cgacctcacc atggagattc acgtcgatcc tgaaaaattt gctgctgagc ttataagtcg
      301 cttggagggg gtcctgagag accgtgaagc actcgagcct ctagaactat agtgagtcgt
      361 attacgtaga tccagacatg ataagataca ttgatgagtt tggacaaacc acaactagaa
      421 tgcagtgaaa aaaatgcttt atttgtgaaa tttgtgatgc tattgcttta tttgtaacca
      481 ttataagctg caataaacaa gttaacaaca acaattgcat tcattttatg tttcaggttc
      541 agggggaggt gtgggaggtt ttttaattcg cggccgcggc gccaatgcat tgggcccggt
      601 acccagcttt tgttcccttt agtgagggtt aattgcgcgc ttggcgtaat catggtcata
      661 gctgtttcct gtgtgaaatt gttatccgct cacaattcca cacaacatac gagccgggag
      721 cataaagtgt aaagcctggg gtgcctaatg agtgagctac ctcacattaa ttgcgttgcg
      781 ctcactgcc
//
