[The description below was written by a language model from this plasmid's Addgene catalogue record and the feature table of its GenBank file.]
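Description:
Axin GID 5-6/pCS2MT is a vertebrate expression plasmid built on the pCS2+MT backbone. It carries a very short (78 bp) fragment of Xenopus laevis Axin (axin1.L) corresponding to residues 380-404 of the GSK-3 interaction domain (GID). The fragment was cloned between NcoI and XhoI sites, both retained, so that it is fused in frame behind the backbone's N-terminal five-copy Myc epitope tag, which allows the small peptide to be detected or immunoprecipitated. The plasmid is a high-copy, ampicillin-selected construct propagated in E. coli. The replication origin and the eukaryotic promoter are not stated in the record.

The available annotated sequence is only a 789 bp partial read, not the whole plasmid. It shows the five tandem Myc tags. A gap follows where the unannotated Axin insert would be expected to sit. Next come an antisense-oriented T7 promoter, the SV40 polyadenylation signal, an antisense T3 promoter, and flanking lac promoter/operator and M13 reverse primer sites from the cloning backbone. The SP6 promoter lies outside this region, but the depositor's comments indicate its use: sense mRNA is made by linearising with NotI and transcribing with SP6, the usual route for producing RNA for injection into frog embryos.

According to the depositor, GID fragments bind and inhibit GSK-3 and thereby potently activate Wnt signalling, and GID 5-6 is a smaller version than the related GID 1-2 construct. The plasmid therefore serves as a tool for expressing a minimal Axin-derived GSK-3 inhibitory peptide to study GSK-3 regulation and downstream Wnt pathway activity.
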