Addgene plasmid #16301: Axin GID 5-6/pCS2MT
Depositing lab: Peter Klein. Depositing organization: University of Pennsylvania. Publication: Regulation of glycogen synthase kinase 3beta and downstream Wnt signaling by axin. Hedgepeth CM, Deardorff MA, Rankin K, Klein PS. Mol Cell Biol. 1999 Oct . 19(10):7147-57. PubMed 10490650.
Backbone
  Vector backbone: pCS2+MT
  Backbone size w/o insert (bp): 4352
  Vector type: Vertebrate expression
Growth in bacteria
  Bacterial resistance: Ampicillin, 100 μg/mL
  Growth temperature: 37°C
  Growth strain: DH5alpha
  Copy number: High Copy
Gene/Insert
  Gene/Insert name: Axin GID 5-6 (alt name: Axin)
  Species: X. laevis (frog)
  Insert size (bp): 78
  Mutation: GSK-3 interaction domain 380-404
  Entrez Gene: axin1.L (a.k.a. XELAEV_18045581mg, axin1, fused)
  Tag / fusion protein: 5x myc (N terminal on backbone)
  Cloning method: Restriction Enzyme; 5′ cloning site NcoI (not destroyed); 3′ cloning site XhoI (not destroyed)
  Sequencing primers: 5′ SP6; 3′ T3
Terms and licenses: Academic/Nonprofit Terms; Industry Terms: Not Available to Industry
Depositor comments: GID=Axin GSK3 interaction domain. GID5-6 is a smaller version than GID1-2. These constructs bind and inhibit GSK-3 and potently activate Wnt signaling. For sense transcripts, cut with NotI and transcribe with SP6
How to cite: Axin GID 5-6/pCS2MT was a gift from Peter Klein (Addgene plasmid # 16301 ; http://n2t.net/addgene:16301 ; RRID:Addgene_16301)
